>Addgene plasmid #39737 | KHBD00701 | depositor partial sequence | sequence record 50177 | KHBD00701 sequence 4095 bps
ATGAAAAATCACCTGTCCAACGTTCTGTGTGCGATGCGTAGTGACTTCAAGGATAATCACCAGGAGACCA
TCAATAAAATGATACAATTTGGTACAGTGAAATATGGCATTGTCAAACAGCTGAAGGATCGCGCTCGCAG
CGCCGACAAAGACATCGGTAGCGATCAGGAGGAGAACGGTGGCTGCTCGCCACTGACCACGGCAACCACT
ACGGCCAGTCCCAGCCGAAGTCCCGAGCCGGAGGAGGAGCAGCCCGAGGAGCAGAGCACTTCAGAGCAGA
GCATACCAGAGCAAAGCACACCAGACCACCAACTCGAGAACGATATCAAATCCGAGGCGAAATCAGAGAT
AGAGCCCGTTGAGGATAACAACAACAGAGTGGCGATGACAAAGCCCAGTTCCGAGGAGCGGGAACCGAAT
GCCAGTGGCTCCATGCCGAGTTCCCCAGTGGCGGAGGCCAGTGCCGAGGAGGCGGCCACCGAGAGGACGC
CGGAGAAGGAGAAGGAGAAGGACGTGGAGGTCGATGTGGAGATGCCCGATGAGGCACCCAGCAGTGCGGT
GCCCTCGACTGAGGTAACTCTGCCGGGCGGAGCAGGAGCACCGGTCACCCTGGAGGCCATCCAAAATATG
CAAATGGCCATTGCCCAGTTTGCGGCCAAGACCATTGCGAATGGTTCCAATGGAGCCGACAATGAGGCTG
CCATGAAGCAGTTGGCCTTCCTTCAGCAAACCCTCTTCAATCTGCAGCAACAGCAGCTCTTCCAGATCCA
GCTAATCCAGCAGCTCCAGTCGCAGCTGGCGCTCAATCAGGCGAAACAGGAAGAGGATACCGAGGAGGAT
GCGGATCAGGAGCAGGATCAGGAACAGGAAACAGATACCTATGAGGAGGAGGAGCGCATCGCCGATATGG
AACTGCGCCAGAAGGCGGAGGCCAGAATGGCGGAGGCTAAAGCGCGTCAGCATCTAATAAATGCTGGTGT
TCCGCTGCGAGAGTCCTCCGGTTCTCCAGCTGAATCTCTGAAGCGAAGACGTGAGCATGATCACGAATCC
CAGCCAAATCGTAGAACGAGTTTGGATAACACACACAAAGCAGATACGGCGCAGGATGCGCTGGCCAAGT
TAAAGGAAATGGAGAACACACCACTGCCCTTCGGTTCCGATCTGGCTTCCAGCATTATCACCAACCATGA
TGATCTGCCCGAGCCGAATTCCCTGGACCTGCTCCAGAAACGTGCCCAGGAGGTGCTGGACTCCGCGTCG
CAGGGAATTCTGGCCAACAGTATGGCTGACGACTTCGCCTTCGGTGAGAAATCGGGTGAGGGAAAGGGTC
GCAATGAGCCGTTCTTCAAGCACCGCTGCAGGTACTGCGGGAAGGTCTTTGGCTCGGACTCGGCGCTCCA
GATCCACATAAGATCGCATACTGGCGAGCGGCCTTTTAAGTGCAATGTGTGCGGCAGTCGGTTCACCACC
AAGGGCAACCTTAAGGTTCACTTTCAGCGGCATGCCCAAAAGTTCCCCCATGTGCCCATGAATGCCACGC
CCATTCCGGAGCACATGGACAAGTTTCATCCGCCGCTGCTGGATCAAATGTCGCCCACGGATAGCTCTCC
CAATCATTCCCCCGCCCCGCCCCCATTGGGCTCTGCTCCGGCATCCTTTCCGCCCGCCTTCCCTGGCCTT
CAGAATCTCTATCGCCCGCCTATGGAAATCCTTAAAAGTCTTGGAGCCGCTGCGCCGCACCAATACTTCC
CTCAGGAGTTGCCCACGGATCTGAGAAAGCCATCGCCTCAATTGGATGAGGATGAGCCGCAGGTTAAGAA
CGAACCCGTCGAGGAGAAGGACCAGCGGGAGGAGCATGAACAGGAGATGGCAGAGTGCTCAGAGCCCGAG
CCGGAACCACTGCCCCTGGAGGTGCGCATCAAGGAGGAGCGTGTGGAGGAGCAGGAACAGGTTAAACAGG
AGGACCATCGCATAGAGCCACGTAGGACACCCTCTCCTTCATCAGAGCACCGCTCCCCGCACCACCACCG
TCACAGCCACATGGGCTATCCACCAGTGGTGCAGCCCATCCAACCGGCCGCACTTATGCATCCGCAATCT
TCGCCGGGCTCGCAATCCCACCTGGATCACCTGCCCACGCCGGGGCAATTGCCACCCCGCGAAGATTTCT
TCGCTGAGCGTTTCCCCCTTAACTTTACCACCGCCAAGATGCTATCACCCGAACACCACTCTCCAGTAAG
ATCGCCCGCAGGCGGAGCACTTCCACCGGGTGTTCCACCTCCACCGCACCACCACCCGCACCACATGGCC
AGATCGCCGTTCTTTAACCCCATCAAGCACGAGATGGCCGCACTACTGCCCCGCCCGCACAGCAACGATA
ACTCGTGGGAGAACTTCATCGAGGTTTCGAACACCTGTGAGACCATGAAGCTCAAGGAGCTGATGAAGAA
CAAGAAGATAAGCGATCCCAATCAGTGTGTGGTCTGTGATCGGGTGTTATCCTGCAAGAGTGCCCTCCAG
ATGCACTACCGAACCCACACCGGTGAGCGCCCGTTCAAGTGCAGGATCTGCGGCAGGGCATTCACCACCA
AGGGCAACCTAAAGACCCACATGGCTGTGCACAAGATTCGTCCGCCAATGAGAAACTTCCACCAGTGTCC
CGTTTGCCACAAGAAGTACTCGAATGCACTGGTCCTGCAGCAGCACATCCGATTGCATACGGGTGAGCCC
ACTGATCTGACGCCGGAGCAAATCCAGGCGGCCGAGATCAGGGACCCGCCACCTTCGATGATGCCCGGTC
ACTTTATGAATCCCTTCGCAGCGGCTGCCTTCCATTTCGGTGCTCTTCCCGGCGGTCCAGGTGGTCCTCC
GGGTCCGAATCATGGTGCCCACAATGGCGCCTTGGGATCGGAGTCGTCGCAGGGTGATATGGATGATAAT
ATGGACTGCGGCGAGGACTACGACGATGATGTGTCGTCGGAGCACCTCTCGAATAGTAATCTCGAGCAGG
AGGGCGACAGATCGCGCTCTGGTGATGACTTCAAGTCCCTGTTGTTCGAGCAAAAGCTGAGAATTGATGC
CACCGGTGTGGTTAACACGAACCCCGTAAGACCGCGTTCCTCCGCCTCGAGTCATGGCCATTCGGTGGGC
TCCACCTCTGCGCCCACCTCGCCCAGCGTACATGCATCATCCCAGGTTATCAAGCGCAGCTCTTCGCCCG
CTCGTTCAGAGGCTTCTCAGGGAGCCCTGGACTTGACGCCCCGTGCTGCCCCCACATCGAGTTCCAGTTC
GCGTTCTCCCCTGCCAAAGGAGAAGCCAGTCAGTCCGCCCAGCTTGCCTAGGAGTCCCAGTGGTTCTAGC
CACGCCTCCGCCAACATACTGACCTCACCCCTGCCGCCCACCGTGGGCATTGACTGCTTGCCTCCCGGAC
TGCAACACCATTTGCAGCAGCAGCATCAGCACTTGATGCAACAACAGGCGGCAGTGGCAGCGGCAGCAGC
TGCGCAGCACCATCATCACCAGCAAATGGCTGCACTGCATCAGCACCAGGAGCAACTGCGTCGCGAGGCA
GCTGAAGCGCAGCAAAAGGCCGCAGCAGCTGCTGCAGCAGCGGCCGCAGCAGCCGCGGCCCAGCGACAAA
CACCGCCGCAAGCGCGCGATCAGCGGCAGGAAGGCGGACCGGGAGCGGGACCGCCGCCCAATCCGTTGAT
GGGCGCCCGCCCGCCCTTCGGCATGTTCCCCAACCTACCGCTCTTCCCCCCCGCCACCACCCAGAACATG
TGCAATGCGATGAACCAGATCGCCCAGTCCGTAATGCCGGCGGCTCCATTCAACCCACTGGCCCTCAGCG
GTGTTCGCGGCAGTACCACCTGCGGCATCTGCTACAAGACATTCCCCTGCCACTCGGCGCTGGAGATCCA
CTACAGGAGCCACACCAAGGAGCGGCCATTCAAGTGCAGCATCTGTGATCGCGGCTTTACGACCAAGGGC
AACCTGAAGCAACACATGCTAACTCATAAAATCCGCGATATGGAGCAAGAAACCTTCAGAAATCGTGCCG
TAAAGTATATGAGTGAGTGGAACGAAGATCGCGAA
