>Addgene plasmid #39737 | KHBD00701 | addgene partial sequence | sequence record 52320 | M13Rev
AATAATGATTTTATTTTGACTGATAGTGACCTGTTCGTTGCAACAAATTGATAAGCAATGCTTTCTTATA
ATGCCAACTTTGTACAAGAAAGTTGGCAATTCGCGATCTTCGTTCCACTCACTCATATACTTTACGGCAC
GATTTCTGAAGGTTTCTTGCTCCATATCGCGGATTTTATGAGTTAGCATGTGTTGCTTCAGGTTGCCCTT
GGTCGTAAAGCCGCGATCACAGATGCTGCACTTGAATGGCCGCTCCTTGGTGTGGCTCCTGTAGTGGATC
TCCAGCGCCGAGTGGCAGGGGAATGTCTTGTAACAGATGCCGCAGGTGGTACTGCCGCGAACACCGCTGA
GGGCCAGTGGGTTGAATGGAGCCGCCGGCATTACGGACTGGGCGATCTGGTTCATCGCATTGCACATGTT
CTGGGTGGTGGCGGGGGGGAAGAGCGGTAGGTTGGGGAACATGCCGAAGGGCGGGCGGGCGCCCATCAAC
GGATTGGGCGGCGGTCCCGCTCCCGGTCCGCCTTCCTGCCGCTGATCGCGCGCTTGCGGCGGTGTTTGTC
GCTGGGCCGCGGCTGCTGCGGCCGCTGCTGCAGCAGCTGCTGCGGCCTTTTGCTGCGCTTCAGCTGCCTC
GCGACGCA
