[The description below was written by a language model from this plasmid's Addgene catalogue record.]
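Description:
KHBD00701 is a Gateway entry clone built in the pDONR221 backbone, carrying the open reading frame of the Drosophila melanogaster gene CG6464, better known as salm or spalt major. The insert is recorded as 4095 bp in a backbone of about 2.5 kb, and it was introduced by Gateway recombinational cloning. In such a clone the ORF would normally replace the donor vector's counter-selectable cassette and sit between attL recombination sites, although no feature table is provided to confirm the exact site arrangement. The plasmid is maintained in E. coli as a high-copy construct under kanamycin selection. M13 forward and reverse primer sites flanking the insert are listed for sequence verification.

The record lists no promoter, which is expected for an entry clone. The plasmid is not meant to express the gene itself but to serve as a shuttle from which the ORF can be moved by LR recombination into any compatible destination vector that supplies a promoter, tags or fusion partners. The depositor notes that ORFs in this collection were cloned open-ended, without a stop codon, so the salm coding sequence can be read through into a C-terminal fusion provided by the destination vector, as well as accepting N-terminal fusions.

The clone belongs to a collection associated with automated screening of protein–DNA interactions at Drosophila regulatory elements. This suggests its use as a source of the salm ORF for building fusion constructs in such interaction assays. The specific destination vectors are not stated in the record.
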