Addgene plasmid #39737: KHBD00701
Depositing lab: Bart Deplancke. Depositing organization: Swiss Federal Institute of Technology (EPFL). Publication: Automated protein-DNA interaction screening of Drosophila regulatory elements. Korneel Hens, Jean-Daniel Feuz, Alina Isakova, Antonina Lagovitina, Andreas Massouras, Julien Bryois, Patrick Callaerts, Susan E. Celniker, Bart Deplancke. Nat Methods. 2011 Oct 30;8(12):1065-70. 10.1038/nmeth.1763 PubMed 22037703.
Backbone
  Vector backbone: pDONR221
  Backbone manufacturer: Invitrogen
  Backbone size w/o insert (bp): 2536
  Vector type: Gateway DONR vector
Growth in bacteria
  Bacterial resistance: Kanamycin, 50 μg/mL
  Growth temperature: 37°C
  Growth strain: DH5alpha
  Copy number: High Copy
Gene/Insert
  Gene/Insert name: CG6464 (alt names: FBgn0004579; salm; spalt major)
  Species: D. melanogaster (fly)
  Insert size (bp): 4095
  Entrez Gene: salm (a.k.a. Dmel_CG6464, 3602, B1164, CG6464, Dmel\CG6464, SAL, SALM, SAL[M], SPALT, Sal, SalM, Salm, Spalt, l(2)03602, sal, salII, salM, slam, spalt)
  Promoter: none
  Cloning method: Gateway Cloning
  Sequencing primers: 5′ M13-F20; 3′ M13R
Terms and licenses: Academic/Nonprofit Terms; Industry Terms: Not Available to Industry
Depositor comments: Please note that the ORFs in this collection were cloned open-ended (without a stop codon).
How to cite: KHBD00701 was a gift from Bart Deplancke (Addgene plasmid # 39737 ; http://n2t.net/addgene:39737 ; RRID:Addgene_39737)
